Addgene plasmid #133866: pRK5-Ufm1 ∆C3
Purpose: Expression of human UFM1 mutant lacking the last three C-terminal residues
Depositing lab: Yihong Ye. Publication: UFMylation of RPL26 links translocation-associated quality control to endoplasmic reticulum protein homeostasis. Wang L, Xu Y, Rogers H, Saidi L, Noguchi CT, Li H, Yewdell JW, Guydosh NR, Ye Y. Cell Res. 2020 Jan;30(1):5-20. doi: 10.1038/s41422-019-0236-6. Epub 2019 Oct 8. PubMed 31595041.
Backbone
  Vector backbone: pRK5
  Vector type: Mammalian Expression
  Selectable markers: Neomycin (select with G418)
Growth in bacteria
  Bacterial resistance: Ampicillin, 100 μg/mL
  Growth temperature: 37°C
  Growth strain: DH5alpha
  Copy number: High Copy
Gene/Insert
  Gene/Insert name: Ubiquitin-fold modifier 1 lacking last three C-terminal residues (alt name: UFM1 ∆C3)
  Species: H. sapiens (human)
  GenBank ID: NM_016617.4
  Entrez Gene: UFM1 (a.k.a. BM-002, C13orf20, HLD14)
  Promoter: CMV
  Cloning method: Restriction Enzyme; 5′ cloning site HindIII (unknown if destroyed); 3′ cloning site NotI (unknown if destroyed)
  Sequencing primers: 5′ CMV-F
Terms and licenses: Academic/Nonprofit Terms; Industry Terms: Not Available to Industry
How to cite: pRK5-Ufm1 ∆C3 was a gift from Yihong Ye (Addgene plasmid # 133866 ; http://n2t.net/addgene:133866 ; RRID:Addgene_133866)
