[The description below was written by a language model from this plasmid's Addgene catalogue record and pLannotate feature annotations shown in this document.]
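Description:
pRK5-Ufm1 ∆C3 is a mammalian expression plasmid built on the pRK5 backbone that drives expression of a truncated form of human ubiquitin-fold modifier 1 (UFM1) lacking its last three C-terminal residues. The insert was cloned by restriction digestion between HindIII and NotI. In the sequenced 5.4 kb record, the annotated UFM1 coding region sits downstream of the human cytomegalovirus immediate-early enhancer and promoter, followed by a fragment of CMV intron A and an SP6 phage promoter, and is terminated by a bovine growth hormone polyadenylation signal. A short fragment resembling the mouse IgH signal sequence is annotated just upstream of UFM1. The record does not say whether it is part of the reading frame, and no epitope tag is listed or annotated.

For propagation in E. coli the plasmid carries a high-copy ColE1/pUC-type origin and the β-lactamase gene with its own promoter, giving ampicillin resistance. The backbone also contains f1 and M13 phage origins, an SV40 enhancer/early promoter, and remnants of lac regulatory elements, lacZα, bom and rop. The catalogue entry lists neomycin (G418) as a mammalian selectable marker, but no neomycin resistance gene appears in the feature table, so that listing is not supported by the annotated sequence.

UFM1 is a ubiquitin-like modifier attached to target proteins through its C-terminus, so a C-terminal deletion of this kind would be expected to serve as a mutant for comparison with conjugation-competent forms. The record itself states only the expression purpose. The associated publication concerns UFMylation of the ribosomal protein RPL26 and its links to translocation-associated quality control and endoplasmic reticulum protein homeostasis.
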