Features (pLannotate 1.2.2; 23 found; start..end, strand, type, name):
     66..87      +  protein_bind   CAP binding site: CAP binding activates transcription in the presence of cAMP. E. coli catabolite activator protein
    102..132     +  promoter       lac promoter: promoter for the E. coli lac operon
    140..156     +  protein_bind   lac operator: The lac repressor binds to the lac operator to inhibit transcription in E. coli. This inhibition can be relieved by adding lactose or isopropyl-β-D-thiogalactopyranoside (IPTG). lac repressor encoded by lacI
    209..588     +  enhancer       CMV enhancer: human cytomegalovirus immediate early enhancer
    589..792     +  promoter       CMV promoter: human cytomegalovirus (CMV) immediate early promoter
    928..971     +  intron         CMV intron (fragment): modified intron A from human cytomegalovirus
   1023..1041    +  promoter       SP6 promoter: promoter for bacteriophage SP6 RNA polymerase
   1045..1082    +  CDS            IgH signal sequence (fragment): signal sequence from the mouse immunoglobulin heavy chain variable region
   1119..1364    +  CDS            UFM1: UFM1_HUMAN - Also known as C13orf20 From Homo sapiens (Human).
   1402..1420    -  promoter       SP6 promoter: promoter for bacteriophage SP6 RNA polymerase
   1446..1670    +  polyA_signal   bGH poly(A) signal: bovine growth hormone polyadenylation signal
   1674..1695    +  promoter       SV40 promoter (fragment): SV40 enhancer and early promoter
   1716..2144    +  rep_origin     f1 ori (sequence partly withheld): f1 bacteriophage origin of replication; arrow indicates direction of (+) strand synthesis
   2158..2487    +  promoter       SV40 promoter: SV40 enhancer and early promoter
   2506..2660    +  CDS            lacZα (fragment): LacZα fragment of β-galactosidase; lacZ fragment
   2666..2717    -  misc_feature   bom (fragment): basis of mobility region from pBR322
   2736..3116    +  rep_origin     M13 ori (sequence partly withheld): M13 bacteriophage origin of replication; arrow indicates direction of (+) strand synthesis
   3192..3241    -  misc_feature   bom (fragment): basis of mobility region from pBR322
   3343..3378    -  CDS            rop (fragment): Rop protein, which maintains plasmids at low copy number; rop
   3473..3577    +  promoter       AmpR promoter: bla
   3578..4438    +  CDS            AmpR: β-lactamase; bla; confers resistance to ampicillin, carbenicillin, and related antibiotics
   4609..5197    +  rep_origin     ori: high-copy-number ColE1/pMB1/pBR322/pUC origin of replication
   5380..53      +  CDS            lacI (fragment) (across the origin): lac repressor; lacI; The lac repressor binds to the lac operator to inhibit transcription in E. coli. This inhibition can be relieved by adding lactose or isopropyl-β-D-thiogalactopyranoside (IPTG).
>Addgene plasmid #133866 | pRK5-Ufm1 ∆C3 | addgene full sequence | sequence record 263634 | Addgene NGS Result
ATTCATTAATGCAGCTGGCACGACAGGTTTCCCGACTGGAAAGCGGGCAGTGAGCGCAACGCAATTAATG
TGAGTTAGCTCACTCATTAGGCACCCCAGGCTTTACACTTTATGCTTCCGGCTCGTATGTTGTGTGGAAT
TGTGAGCGGATAACAATTTCACACAGGAAACAGCTATGACATGATTACGAATTAATTCGAGCTCGCCCGA
CATTGATTATTGACTAGTTATTAATAGTAATCAATTACGGGGTCATTAGTTCATAGCCCATATATGGAGT
TCCGCGTTACATAACTTACGGTAAATGGCCCGCCTGGCTGACCGCCCAACGACCCCCGCCCATTGACGTC
AATAATGACGTATGTTCCCATAGTAACGCCAATAGGGACTTTCCATTGACGTCAATGGGTGGAGTATTTA
CGGTAAACTGCCCACTTGGCAGTACATCAAGTGTATCATATGCCAAGTACGCCCCCTATTGACGTCAATG
ACGGTAAATGGCCCGCCTGGCATTATGCCCAGTACATGACCTTATGGGACTTTCCTACTTGGCAGTACAT
CTACGTATTAGTCATCGCTATTACCATGGTGATGCGGTTTTGGCAGTACATCAATGGGCGTGGATAGCGG
TTTGACTCACGGGGATTTCCAAGTCTCCACCCCATTGACGTCAATGGGAGTTTGTTTTGGCACCAAAATC
AACGGGACTTTCCAAAATGTCGTAACAACTCCGCCCCATTGACGCAAATGGGCGGTAGGCGTGTACGGTG
GGAGGTCTATATAAGCAGAGCTCGTTTAGTGAACCGTCAGATCGCCTGGAGACGCCATCCACGCTGTTTT
GACCTCCATAGAAGACACCGGGACCGATCCAGCCTCCGCGGCCGGGAACGGTGCATTGGAACGCGGATTC
CCCGTGCCAAGAGTGACGTAAGTACCGCCTATAGAGTCTATAGGCCCACCCCCTTGGCTTCGTTAGAACG
CGGCTACAATTAATACATAACCTTATGTATCATACACATACGATTTAGGTGACACTATAGAATAACATCC
ACTTTGCCTTTCTCTCCACAGGTGTCCACTCCCAGGTCCAACTGCACCTCGGTTCTAAGCTTGCCGCCAT
GTCGAAGGTTTCCTTTAAGATCACGCTGACGTCGGACCCACGGCTGCCGTACAAAGTACTCAGTGTTCCT
GAAAGTACACCTTTCACAGCAGTCTTAAAGTTTGCAGCAGAAGAATTTAAAGTTCCTGCTGCAACAAGTG
CAATTATTACCAATGATGGAATAGGAATAAATCCTGCACAGACTGCTGGAAATGTTTTTCTAAAACATGG
TTCAGAACTGCGGATTATTCCTAGAGATCGTGTTTAAGCGGCCGCTCGAGCATGCATCTAGAGGGCCCTA
TTCTATAGTGTCACCTAAATGCTAGAGCTCGCTGATCAGCCTCGACTGTGCCTTCTAGTTGCCAGCCATC
TGTTGTTTGCCCCTCCCCCGTGCCTTCCTTGACCCTGGAAGGTGCCACTCCCACTGTCCTTTCCTAATAA
AATGAGGAAATTGCATCGCATTGTCTGAGTAGGTGTCATTCTATTCTGGGGGGTGGGGTGGGGCAGGACA
GCAAGGGGGAGGATTGGGAAGACAATAGCAGGCATGCTGGGGATGCGGTGGGCTCTATGGCTTCTGAGGC
GGAAAGAACCAGCTGGGGCTCTAGGGGGTATCCCC
[124 nt withheld, positions 1716-1839]
C
[91 nt withheld, positions 1841-1931]
A
[49 nt withheld, positions 1933-1981]
CCTTTGACGTTGGAGTCCACGTTCTTT
[37 nt withheld, positions 2009-2045]
ACCCTATCTCGGTCTATTCTTTTGATTTATAAGGGATTTTGCCGATTTCGGCCTATTGGTTAAAAAATGA
GCTGATTTAACAAAAATTTAACGCGAATTAATTCTGTGGAATGTGTGTCAGTTAGGGTGTGGAAAGTCCC
CAGGCTCCCCAGCAGGCAGAAGTATGCAAAGCATGCATCTCAATTAGTCAGCAACCAGGTGTGGAAAGTC
CCCAGGCTCCCCAGCAGGCAGAAGTATGCAAAGCATGCATCTCAATTAGTCAGCAACCATAGTCCCGCCC
CTAACTCCGCCCATCCCGCCCCTAACTCCGCCCAGTTCCGCCCATTCTCCGCCCCATGGCTGACTAATTT
TTTTTATTTATGCAGAGGCCGAGGCCGCCTCGGCCTCTGAGCTATTCCAGAAGTAGTGAGGAGGCTTTTT
TGGAGGCCTAGGCTTTTGCAAAAAGCTGTTAACAGCTTGGCACTGGCCGTCGTTTTACAACGTCGTGACT
GGGAAAACCCTGGCGTTACCCAACTTAATCGCCTTGCAGCACATCCCCCTTTCGCCAGCTGGCGTAATAG
CGAAGAGGCCCGCACCGATCGCCCTTCCCAACAGTTGCGCAGCCTGAATGGCGAATGGCGCCTGATGCGG
TATTTTCTCCTTACGCATCTGTGCGGTATTTCACACCGCATA
[142 nt withheld, positions 2718-2859]
C
[141 nt withheld, positions 2861-3001]
CCTTTGACGTTGGAGTCCACGTTCTTT
[37 nt withheld, positions 3029-3065]
ACCCTATCTCGGGCTATTCTTTTGATTTATAAGGGATTTTGCCGATTTCGGCCTATTGGTTAAAAAATGA
GCTGATTTAACAAAAATTTAACGCGAATTTTAACAAAATATTAACGTTTACAATTTTATGGTGCACTCTC
AGTACAATCTGCTCTGATGCCGCATAGTTAAGCCAGCCCCGACACCCGCCAACACCCGCTGACGCGCCCT
GACGGGCTTGTCTGCTCCCGGCATCCGCTTACAGACAAGCTGTGACCGTCTCCGGGAGCTGCATGTGTCA
GAGGTTTTCACCGTCATCACCGAAACGCGCGAGACGAAAGGGCCTCGTGATACGCCTATTTTTATAGGTT
AATGTCATGATAATAATGGTTTCTTAGACGTCAGGTGGCACTTTTCGGGGAAATGTGCGCGGAACCCCTA
TTTGTTTATTTTTCTAAATACATTCAAATATGTATCCGCTCATGAGACAATAACCCTGATAAATGCTTCA
ATAATATTGAAAAAGGAAGAGTATGAGTATTCAACATTTCCGTGTCGCCCTTATTCCCTTTTTTGCGGCA
TTTTGCCTTCCTGTTTTTGCTCACCCAGAAACGCTGGTGAAAGTAAAAGATGCTGAAGATCAGTTGGGTG
CACGAGTGGGTTACATCGAACTGGATCTCAACAGCGGTAAGATCCTTGAGAGTTTTCGCCCCGAAGAACG
TTTTCCAATGATGAGCACTTTTAAAGTTCTGCTATGTGGCGCGGTATTATCCCGTATTGACGCCGGGCAA
GAGCAACTCGGTCGCCGCATACACTATTCTCAGAATGACTTGGTTGAGTACTCACCAGTCACAGAAAAGC
ATCTTACGGATGGCATGACAGTAAGAGAATTATGCAGTGCTGCCATAACCATGAGTGATAACACTGCGGC
CAACTTACTTCTGACAACGATCGGAGGACCGAAGGAGCTAACCGCTTTTTTGCACAACATGGGGGATCAT
GTAACTCGCCTTGATCGTTGGGAACCGGAGCTGAATGAAGCCATACCAAACGACGAGCGTGACACCACGA
TGCCTGTAGCAATGGCAACAACGTTGCGCAAACTATTAACTGGCGAACTACTTACTCTAGCTTCCCGGCA
ACAATTAATAGACTGGATGGAGGCGGATAAAGTTGCAGGACCACTTCTGCGCTCGGCCCTTCCGGCTGGC
TGGTTTATTGCTGATAAATCTGGAGCCGGTGAGCGTGGGTCTCGCGGTATCATTGCAGCACTGGGGCCAG
ATGGTAAGCCCTCCCGTATCGTAGTTATCTACACGACGGGGAGTCAGGCAACTATGGATGAACGAAATAG
ACAGATCGCTGAGATAGGTGCCTCACTGATTAAGCATTGGTAACTGTCAGACCAAGTTTACTCATATATA
CTTTAGATTGATTTAAAACTTCATTTTTAATTTAAAAGGATCTAGGTGAAGATCCTTTTTGATAATCTCA
TGACCAAAATCCCTTAACGTGAGTTTTCGTTCCACTGAGCGTCAGACCCCGTAGAAAAGATCAAAGGATC
TTCTTGAGATCCTTTTTTTCTGCGCGTAATCTGCTGCTTGCAAACAAAAAAACCACCGCTACCAGCGGTG
GTTTGTTTGCCGGATCAAGAGCTACCAACTCTTTTTCCGAAGGTAACTGGCTTCAGCAGAGCGCAGATAC
CAAATACTGTTCTTCTAGTGTAGCCGTAGTTAGGCCACCACTTCAAGAACTCTGTAGCACCGCCTACATA
CCTCGCTCTGCTAATCCTGTTACCAGTGGCTGCTGCCAGTGGCGATAAGTCGTGTCTTACCGGGTTGGAC
TCAAGACGATAGTTACCGGATAAGGCGCAGCGGTCGGGCTGAACGGGGGGTTCGTGCACACAGCCCAGCT
TGGAGCGAACGACCTACACCGAACTGAGATACCTACAGCGTGAGCTATGAGAAAGCGCCACGCTTCCCGA
AGGGAGAAAGGCGGACAGGTATCCGGTAAGCGGCAGGGTCGGAACAGGAGAGCGCACGAGGGAGCTTCCA
GGGGGAAACGCCTGGTATCTTTATAGTCCTGTCGGGTTTCGCCACCTCTGACTTGAGCGTCGATTTTTGT
GATGCTCGTCAGGGGGGCGGAGCCTATGGAAAAACGCCAGCAACGCGGCCTTTTTACGGTTCCTGGCCTT
TTGCTGGCCTTTTGCTCACATGTTCTTTCCTGCGTTATCCCCTGATTCTGTGGATAACCGTATTACCGCC
TTTGAGTGAGCTGATACCGCTCGCCGCAGCCGAACGACCGAGCGCAGCGAGTCAGTGAGCGAGGAAGCGG
AAGAGCGCCCAATACGCAAACCGCCTCTCCCCGCGCGTTGGCCG
